>Addgene plasmid #46885 | pMA3288 | depositor full sequence | sequence record 66432 | pMA3288 sequence 7418 bps
GTCGATCGACGGATCGGGAGATCTCCCGATCCCCTATGGTGCACTCTCAGTACAATCTGCTCTGATGCCG
CATAGTTAAGCCAGTATCTGCTCCCTGCTTGTGTGTTGGAGGTCGCTGAGTAGTGCGCGAGCAAAATTTA
AGCTACAACAAGGCAAGGCTTGACCGACAATTGCATGAAGAATCTGCTTAGGGTTAGGCGTTTTGCGCTG
CTTCGCGATGTACGGGCCAGATATACGCGCGCGTTGACATTGATTATTGACTAGCTAGTTATTAATAGTA
ATCAATTACGGGGTCATTAGTTCATAGCCCATATATGGAGTTCCGCGTTACATAACTTACGGTAAATGGC
CCGCCTGGCTGACCGCCCAACGACCCCCGCCCATTGACGTCAATAATGACGTATGTTCCCATAGTAACGC
CAATAGGGACTTTCCATTGACGTCAATGGGTGGAGTATTTACGGTAAACTGCCCACTTGGCAGTACATCA
AGTGTATCATATGCCAAGTACGCCCCCTATTGACGTCAATGACGGTAAATGGCCCGCCTGGCATTATGCC
CAGTACATGACCTTATGGGACTTTCCTACTTGGCAGTACATCTACGTATTAGTCATCGCTATTACCATGG
TGATGCGGTTTTGGCAGTACATCAATGGGCGTGGATAGCGGTTTGACTCACGGGGATTTCCAAGTCTCCA
CCCCATTGACGTCAATGGGAGTTTGTTTTGGCACCAAAATCAACGGGACTTTCCAAAATGTCGTAACAAC
TCCGCCCCATTGACGCAAATGGGCGGTAGGCGTGTACGGTGGGAGGTCTATAGACCAGATCTGAGCCTGG
GAGCTCTCTGGCTAACTAGGGAACCCACTGCTTAAGCCTCAATAAAGCTTGCCTTGAGTGCTTCAAGTAG
TGTGTGCCCGTCTGTTGTGTGACTCTGGTAACTAGAGATCCCTCAGACCCTTTTAGTCAGTGTGGAAAAT
CTCTAGCAGTGGCGCCCGAACAGGGACTTGAAAGCGAAAGGGAAACCAGAGGAGCTCTCTCGACGCAGGA
CTCGGCTTGCTGAAGCGCGCACGGCAAGAGGCGAGGGGCGGCGACTGGTGAGTACGCCAAAAATTTTGAC
TAGCGGAGGCTAGAAGGAGAGAGATGGGTGCGAGAGCGTCAGTATTAAGCGGGGGAGAATTAGATCGCGA
TGGGAAAAAATTCGGTTAAGGCCAGGGGGAAAGAAAAAATATAAATAAACATATAGTATGGGCAAGCAGG
GAGCTAGAACGATTCGCAGTTAATCCTGGCCTGTTAGAAACATCAGAAGGCTGTAGACAAATACTGGGAC
AGCTACAACCATCCCTTCAGACAGGATCAGAAGAACTTAGATCATTATATAATACAGTAGCAACCCTCTA
TTGTGTGCATCAAAGGATAGAGATAAAAGACACCAAGGAAGCTTTAGACAAGATAGAGGAAGAGCAAAAC
AAAAGTAAGACCACCGCACAGCAAGCGGCCGGCCGCGCTGATCTTCAGACCTGGAGGAGGAGATATGAGG
GACAATTGGAGAAGTGAATTATATAAATATAAAGTAGTAAAAATTGAACCATTAGGAGTAGCACCCACCA
AGGCAAAGAGAAGAGTGGTGCAGAGAGAAAAAAGAGCAGTGGGAATAGGAGCTTTGTTCCTTGGGTTCTT
GGGAGCAGCAGGAAGCACTATGGGCGCAGCGTCAATGACGCTGACGGTACAGGCCAGACAATTATTGTCT
GGTATAGTGCAGCAGCAGAACAATTTGCTGAGGGCTATTGAGGCGCAACAGCATCTGTTGCAACTCACAG
TCTGGGGCATCAAGCAGCTCCAGGCAAGAATCCTGGCTGTGGAAAGATACCTAAAGGATCAACAGCTCCT
GGGGATTTGGGGTTGCTCTGGAAAACTCATTTGCACCACTGCTGTGCCTTGGAATGCTAGTTGGAGTAAT
AAATCTCTGGAACAGATTTGGAATCACACGACCTGGATGGAGTGGGACAGAGAAATTAACAATTACACAA
GCTTAATACACTCCTTAATTGAAGAATCGCAAAACCAGCAAGAAAAGAATGAACAAGAATTATTGGAATT
AGATAAATGGGCAAGTTTGTGGAATTGGTTTAACATAACAAATTGGCTGTGGTATATAAAATTATTCATA
ATGATAGTAGGAGGCTTGGTAGGTTTAAGAATAGTTTTTGCTGTACTTTCTATAGTGAATAGAGTTAGGC
AGGGATATTCACCATTATCGTTTCAGACCCACCTCCCAACCCCGAGGGGACCCGACAGGCCCGAAGGAAT
AGAAGAAGAAGGTGGAGAGAGAGACAGAGACAGATCCATTCGATTAGTGAACGGATCGGCACTGCGTGCG
CCAATTCGACAAATGGCAGTATTCATCCACAATTTTAAAAGAAAAGGGGGGATTGGGGGGTACAGTGCAG
GGGAAAGAATAGTAGACATAATAGCAACAGACATACAAACTAAAGAATTACAAAAACAAATTACAAAAAT
TCAAAATTTTCGGGTTTATTACAGGGACAGCAGAGATCCAGTTTGGTTAGTACCGGGCCGGCCCGCTCTA
GCTAGACGTATTACCGCCAGATCCCCCATCAAGCTTATCGATACCGTCGACCTCGAGTTTACTCCCTATC
AGTGATAGAGAACGTATGTCGAGTTTACTCCCTATCAGTGATAGAGAACGATGTCGAGTTTACTCCCTAT
CAGTGATAGAGAACGTATGTCGAGTTTACTCCCTATCAGTGATAGAGAACGTATGTCGAGTTTACTCCCT
ATCAGTGATAGAGAACGTATGTCGAGTTTATCCCTATCAGTGATAGAGAACGTATGTCGAGTTTACTCCC
TATCAGTGATAGAGAACGTATGTCGAGGTAGGCGTGTACGGTGGGAGGCCTATATAAGCAGAGCTCGTTT
AGTGAACCGTCAGATCGCCTGGAGAATTCCGCCACCATGCTGTTTAATCTGAGGATTCTGTTAAACAATG
CAGCTTTTAGAAATGGTCACAACTTCATGGTTCGAAATTTTCGGTGTGGACAACCACTACAAGAGCAGAA
ACTCATCAGCGAGGAGGACCTGGGATCTGCCCGCAACGTGCCCGTGGGCTTTGGAGAGAGCTGGAAGAAG
CACCTCAGCGGGGAGTTCGGGAAACCGTATTTTATCAAGCTAATGGGATTTGTTGCAGAAGAAAGAAAGC
ATTACACTGTTTATCCACCCCCACACCAAGTCTTCACCTGGACCCAGATGTGTGACATAAAAGATGTGAA
GGTTGTCATCCTGGGACAGGATCCATATCATGGACCTAATCAAGCTCACGGGCTCTGCTTTAGTGTTCAA
AGGCCTGTTCCGCCTCCGCCCAGTTTGGAGAACATTTATAAAGAGTTGTCTACAGACATAGAGGATTTTG
TTCATCCTGGCCATGGAGATTTATCTGGGTGGGCCAAGCAAGGTGTTCTCCTTCTCAACGCTGTCCTCAC
GGTTCGTGCCCATCAAGCCAACTCTCATAAGGAGCGAGGCTGGGAGCAGTTCACTGATGCAGTTGTGTCC
TGGCTAAATCAGAACTCGAATGGCCTTGTTTTCTTGCTCTGGGGCTCTTATGCTCAGAAGAAGGGCAGTG
CCATTGATAGGAAGCGGCACCATGTACTACAGACGGCTCATCCCTCCCCTTTGTCAGTGTATAGAGGGTT
CTTTGGATGTAGACACTTTTCAAAGACCAATGAGCTGCTGCAGAAGTCTGGCAAGAAGCCCATTGACTGG
AAGGAGCTGTGAGTCTAGAACTAGTGGATCCCCCGGGCTGCAGGAATTGATGGCCGCCACCGCGGTGGAG
GACCCTGTGGAATGTGTGTCAGTTAGGGTGTGGAAAGTCCCCAGGCTCCCCAGCAGGCAGAAGTATGCAA
AGCATGCATCTCAATTAGTCAGCAACCAGGTGTGGAAAGTCCCCAGGCTCCCCAGCAGGCAGAAGTATGC
AAAGCATGCATCTCAATTAGTCAGCAACCATAGTCCCGCCCCTAACTCCGCCCATCCCGCCCCTAACTCC
GCCCAGTTCCGCCCATTCTCCGCCCCATGGCTGACTAATTTTTTTTATTTATGCAGAGGCCGAGGCCGCC
TCGGCCTCTGAGCTATTCCAGAAGTAGTGAGGAGGCTTTTTTGGAGGCCTAGGCTTTTGCAAAAAGCTAG
CTTACCATGACCGAGTACAAGCCCACGGTGCGCCTCGCCACCCGCGACGACGTCCCCAGGGCCGTACGCA
CCCTCGCCGCCGCGTTCGCCGACTACCCCGCCACGCGCCACACCGTCGATCCGGACCGCCACATCGAGCG
GGTCACCGAGCTGCAAGAACTCTTCCTCACGCGCGTCGGGCTCGACATCGGCAAGGTGTGGGTCGCGGAC
GACGGCGCCGCGGTGGCGGTCTGGACCACGCCGGAGAGCGTCGAAGCGGGGGCGGTGTTCGCCGAGATCG
GCCCGCGCATGGCCGAGTTGAGCGGTTCCCGGCTGGCCGCGCAGCAACAGATGGAAGGCCTCCTGGCGCC
GCACCGGCCCAAGGAGCCCGCGTGGTTCCTGGCCACCGTCGGCGTCTCGCCCGACCACCAGGGCAAGGGT
CTGGGCAGCGCCGTCGTGCTCCCCGGAGTGGAGGCGGCCGAGCGCGCCGGGGTGCCCGCCTTCCTGGAGA
CCTCCGCGCCCCGCAACCTCCCCTTCTACGAGCGGCTCGGCTTCACCGTCACCGCCGACGTCGAGGTGCC
CGAAGGACCGCGCACCTGGTGCATGACCCGCAAGCCCGGTGCCTGACGCCCGCCCCACGACCCGCAGCGC
CCGACCGAAAGGAGCGCACGACCCCATGCATCGATCAATTCGATGGGGGATCAATTCGATTAAGTCGAGG
GTCGATCGACCTCGATCGAGACCTAGAAAAACATGGAGCAATCACAAGTAGCAATACAGCAGCTACCAAT
GCTGATTGTGCCTGGCTAGAAGCACAAGAGGAGGAGGAGGTGGGTTTTCCAGTCACACCTCAGGTACCTT
TAAGACCAATGACTTACAAGGCAGCTGTAGATCTTAGCCACTTTTTAAAAGAAAAGGGGGGACTGGAAGG
GCTAATTCACTCCCAACGAAGACAAGATATCCTTGATCTGTGGATCTACCACACACAAGGCTACTTCCCT
GATTGGCAGAACTACACACCAGGGCCAGGGATCAGATATCCACTGACCTTTGGATGGTGCTACAAGCTAG
TACCAGTTGAGCAAGAGAAGGTAGAAGAAGCCAATGAAGGAGAGAACACCCGCTTGTTACACCCTGTGAG
CCTGCATGGGATGGATGACCCGGAGAGAGAAGTATTAGAGTGGAGGTTTGACAGCCGCCTAGCATTTCAT
CACATGGCCCGAGAGCTGCATCCGGACTGTACTGGGTCTCTCTGGTTAGACCAGATCTGAGCCTGGGAGC
TCTCTGGCTAACTAGGGAACCCACTGCTTAAGCCTCAATAAAGCTTGCCTTGAGTGCTTCAAGTAGTGTG
TGCCCGTCTGTTGTGTGACTCTGGTAACTAGAGATCCCTCAGACCCTTTTAGTCAGTGTGGAAAATCTCT
AGCAGCATGTGAGCAAAAGGCCAGCAAAAGGCCAGGAACCGTAAAAAGGCCGCGTTGCTGGCGTTTTTCC
ATAGGCTCCGCCCCCCTGACGAGCATCACAAAAATCGACGCTCAAGTCAGAGGTGGCGAAACCCGACAGG
ACTATAAAGATACCAGGCGTTTCCCCCTGGAAGCTCCCTCGTGCGCTCTCCTGTTCCGACCCTGCCGCTT
ACCGGATACCTGTCCGCCTTTCTCCCTTCGGGAAGCGTGGCGCTTTCTCATAGCTCACGCTGTAGGTATC
TCAGTTCGGTGTAGGTCGTTCGCTCCAAGCTGGGCTGTGTGCACGAACCCCCCGTTCAGCCCGACCGCTG
CGCCTTATCCGGTAACTATCGTCTTGAGTCCAACCCGGTAAGACACGACTTATCGCCACTGGCAGCAGCC
ACTGGTAACAGGATTAGCAGAGCGAGGTATGTAGGCGGTGCTACAGAGTTCTTGAAGTGGTGGCCTAACT
ACGGCTACACTAGAAGAACAGTATTTGGTATCTGCGCTCTGCTGAAGCCAGTTACCTTCGGAAAAAGAGT
TGGTAGCTCTTGATCCGGCAAACAAACCACCGCTGGTAGCGGTGGTTTTTTTGTTTGCAAGCAGCAGATT
ACGCGCAGAAAAAAAGGATCTCAAGAAGATCCTTTGATCTTTTCTACGGGGTCTGACGCTCAGTGGAACG
AAAACTCACGTTAAGGGATTTTGGTCATGAGATTATCAAAAAGGATCTTCACCTAGATCCTTTTAAATTA
AAAATGAAGTTTTAAATCAATCTAAAGTATATATGAGTAAACTTGGTCTGACAGTTACCAATGCTTAATC
AGTGAGGCACCTATCTCAGCGATCTGTCTATTTCGTTCATCCATAGTTGCCTGACTCCCCGTCGTGTAGA
TAACTACGATACGGGAGGGCTTACCATCTGGCCCCAGTGCTGCAATGATACCGCGAGACCCACGCTCACC
GGCTCCAGATTTATCAGCAATAAACCAGCCAGCCGGAAGGGCCGAGCGCAGAAGTGGTCCTGCAACTTTA
TCCGCCTCCATCCAGTCTATTAATTGTTGCCGGGAAGCTAGAGTAAGTAGTTCGCCAGTTAATAGTTTGC
GCAACGTTGTTGCCATTGCTACAGGCATCGTGGTGTCACGCTCGTCGTTTGGTATGGCTTCATTCAGCTC
CGGTTCCCAACGATCAAGGCGAGTTACATGATCCCCCATGTTGTGCAAAAAAGCGGTTAGCTCCTTCGGT
CCTCCGATCGTTGTCAGAAGTAAGTTGGCCGCAGTGTTATCACTCATGGTTATGGCAGCACTGCATAATT
CTCTTACTGTCATGCCATCCGTAAGATGCTTTTCTGTGACTGGTGAGTACTCAACCAAGTCATTCTGAGA
ATAGTGTATGCGGCGACCGAGTTGCTCTTGCCCGGCGTCAATACGGGATAATACCGCGCCACATAGCAGA
ACTTTAAAAGTGCTCATCATTGGAAAACGTTCTTCGGGGCGAAAACTCTCAAGGATCTTACCGCTGTTGA
GATCCAGTTCGATGTAACCCACTCGTGCACCCAACTGATCTTCAGCATCTTTTACTTTCACCAGCGTTTC
TGGGTGAGCAAAAACAGGAAGGCAAAATGCCGCAAAAAAGGGAATAAGGGCGACACGGAAATGTTGAATA
CTCATACTCTTCCTTTTTCAATATTATTGAAGCATTTATCAGGGTTATTGTCTCATGAGCGGATACATAT
TTGAATGTATTTAGAAAAATAAACAAATAGGGGTTCCGCGCACATTTCCCCGAAAAGTGCCACCTGAC
Features (pLannotate 1.2.2; 22 found; start..end, strand, type, name):
     35..87      -  misc_feature   bom (fragment): basis of mobility region from pBR322
    326..629     +  enhancer       CMV enhancer: human cytomegalovirus immediate early enhancer
    630..822     +  promoter       CMV promoter (fragment): human cytomegalovirus (CMV) immediate early promoter
    821..988     +  LTR            5' LTR (truncated) (fragment): truncated 5' long terminal repeat (LTR) from HIV-1
   1035..1160    +  misc_feature   HIV-1 Ψ: packaging signal of human immunodeficiency virus type 1
   1144..1480    +  CDS            HIV-1 gag (fragment): gag protein from human immunodeficiency virus 1; gag
   1657..1890    +  misc_feature   RRE: The Rev response element (RRE) of HIV-1 allows for Rev-dependent mRNA export from the nucleus to the cytoplasm.
   2267..2367    +  CDS            Rev (fragment): human immunodeficiency virus 1 (HIV-1) Rev protein; rev; enhances nuclear export of unspliced and incompletely spliced viral mRNAs
   2413..2530    +  misc_feature   cPPT/CTS: central polypurine tract and central termination sequence of HIV-1
   2618..2647    +  misc_feature   MCS (fragment): pBluescript multiple cloning site
   2645..2959    +  promoter       tight TRE promoter: Tet-responsive promoter PTight, consisting of seven tet operator sequences followed by the minimal CMV promoter
   2977..3117    +  CDS            OTC (fragment): OTC_HUMAN - Experimental evidence at protein level: Swiss-Prot protein existence level 1. Catalyzes the second step of the urea cycle, the condensation of carbamoyl phosphate with L-ornithine to form L-citrulline (PubMed:6372096, PubMed:8112735, PubMed:2556444). The urea cycle ensures the detoxification of ammonia by converting it to urea for excretion (PubMed:2556444). From Homo sapiens (Human).
   3106..3789    +  CDS            UNG (fragment): UNG_HUMAN - Also known as DGU, UNG1 Experimental evidence at protein level: Swiss-Prot protein existence level 1. Excises uracil residues from the DNA which can arise as a result of misincorporation of dUMP residues by DNA polymerase or due to deamination of cytosine. From Homo sapiens (Human).
   3794..3828    +  misc_feature   MCS (fragment): pBluescript multiple cloning site
   3832..3850    -  misc_feature   MCS (fragment): pBluescript multiple cloning site
   3864..4193    +  promoter       SV40 promoter: SV40 enhancer and early promoter
   4207..4806    +  CDS            PuroR: puromycin N-acetyltransferase; pac from Streptomyces alboniger; confers resistance to puromycin
   4821..5417    +  CDS            nef: NEF_HV1LA - Experimental evidence at protein level: Swiss-Prot protein existence level 1. Extracellular Nef protein targets CD4(+) T-lymphocytes for apoptosis by interacting with CXCR4 surface receptors. From Human immunodeficiency virus type 1 group M subtype B (isolate Lai) (HIV-1).
   5424..5604    +  LTR            5' LTR (truncated): truncated 5' long terminal repeat (LTR) from HIV-1
   5666..6254    -  rep_origin     ori: high-copy-number ColE1/pMB1/pBR322/pUC origin of replication
   6425..7285    -  CDS            AmpR: β-lactamase; bla; confers resistance to ampicillin, carbenicillin, and related antibiotics
   7286..7390    -  promoter       AmpR promoter: bla
