[The description below was written by a language model from this plasmid's Addgene catalogue record and pLannotate feature annotations shown in this document.]
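Description:
pMA3288 is a 7.4 kb HIV-1-based lentiviral transfer vector built on the homemade pMA2780 backbone for tetracycline-inducible expression of wild-type human uracil-N-glycosylase (UNG, also called UDG) targeted to mitochondria. In bacteria it is maintained through a high-copy ColE1/pUC-type origin and an ampicillin resistance gene driven by its own bla promoter.

The viral portion begins with a CMV enhancer/promoter fused to a truncated 5' LTR, an arrangement that typically drives genomic RNA transcription in packaging cells without Tat. It is followed by the Ψ packaging signal with a partial gag region, the Rev response element for Rev-dependent nuclear export, and the cPPT/CTS element that aids nuclear import of the provirus. A truncated LTR closes the genome at the 3' end. The annotation also calls a nef-like region just upstream of it, which probably reflects retained HIV-1 sequence flanking the 3' LTR rather than an intended payload.

Between these elements, a TRE-Tight promoter (seven tet operators upstream of a minimal CMV promoter) controls an open reading frame in which an N-terminal fragment of human ornithine transcarbamylase, presumably serving as the mitochondrial targeting sequence, is joined to the UNG coding region. The catalogue lists a Myc tag, although the feature table does not annotate it. The insert lies between retained EcoRI and XbaI sites. Downstream, an SV40 promoter drives puromycin N-acetyltransferase for selection of transduced mammalian cells. No Tet transactivator is annotated, so induction would need one supplied separately. According to the associated publication title, the construct belongs to work on how persistent damage leads to mitochondrial DNA degradation.
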