Addgene plasmid #46885: pMA3288
Purpose: Lentiviral vector encoding Tet-inducible mitochondrially targeted Wild Type human Uracil-N-glycosylase
Depositing lab: Mikhail Alexeyev. Depositing organization: University of South Alabama. Publication: Persistent damage induces mitochondrial DNA degradation. Shokolenko IN, Wilson GL, Alexeyev MF. DNA Repair (Amst). 2013 Jul;12(7):488-99. doi: 10.1016/j.dnarep.2013.04.023. Epub 2013 May 27. PubMed 23721969.
Backbone
  Vector backbone: pMA2780
  Backbone manufacturer: Homemade
  Backbone size w/o insert (bp): 6686
  Total vector size (bp): 7418
  Vector type: Mammalian Expression, Lentiviral
  Selectable markers: Puromycin
Growth in bacteria
  Bacterial resistance: Ampicillin, 100 μg/mL
  Growth temperature: 37°C
  Growth strain: Stbl3
  Copy number: High Copy
Gene/Insert
  Gene/Insert name: Uracil-N-glycosylase WT (alt name: UNG, UDG)
  Species: H. sapiens (human)
  Insert size (bp): 830
  Entrez Gene: UNG (a.k.a. DGU, HIGM4, HIGM5, UDG, UNG1, UNG15, UNG2)
  Promoter: TRE-Tight
  Tag / fusion protein: Myc
  Cloning method: Restriction Enzyme; 5′ cloning site EcoRI (not destroyed); 3′ cloning site XbaI (not destroyed)
  Sequencing primers: 5′ ctatagtgaatagagttagg
Terms and licenses: Academic/Nonprofit Terms; Industry Terms: Not Available to Industry
How to cite: pMA3288 was a gift from Mikhail Alexeyev (Addgene plasmid # 46885 ; http://n2t.net/addgene:46885 ; RRID:Addgene_46885)
