>Addgene plasmid #46885 | pMA3288 | addgene partial sequence | sequence record 75269 | pCEP_fwd
TCTGTTAAACAATGCAGCTTTTAGAAATGGTCACAACTTCATGGTTCGAAATTTTCGGTGTGGACAACCA
CTACAAGAGCAGAAACTCATCAGCGAGGAGGACCTGGGATCTGCCCGCAACGTGCCCGTGGGCTTTGGAG
AGAGCTGGAAGAAGCACCTCAGCGGGGAGTTCGGGAAACCGTATTTTATCAAGCTAATGGGATTTGTTGC
AGAAGAAAGAAAGCATTACACTGTTTATCCACCCCCACACCAAGTCTTCACCTGGACCCAGATGTGTGAC
ATAAAAGATGTGAAGGTTGTCATCCTGGGACAGGATCCATATCATGGACCTAATCAAGCTCACGGGCTCT
GCTTTAGTGTTCAAAGGCCTGTTCCGCCTCCGCCCAGTTTGGAGAACATTTATAAAGAGTTGTCTACAGA
CATAGAGGATTTTGTTCATCCTGGCCATGGAGATTTATCTGGGTGGGCCAAGCAAGGTGTTCTCCTTCTC
AACGCTGTCCTCACGGTTCGTGCCCATCAAGCCAACTCTCATAAGGAGCGAGGCTGGGAGCAGTTCACTG
ATGCAGTTGTGTCCTGGCTAAATCAGAACTCGAATGGCCTTGTTTTCTTGCTCTGGGGCTCTTATGCTCA
GAAGAAGGGCAGTGCCATTGATAGGAAGCGGCACCATGTACTACAGACGGCTCATCCCTCCCCTTTGTCA
GTGTATAGAGGGTTCTTTGGATGTAGACACTTTTCAAAGACCAATGAGCTGCTGCAGAAGTCTGGCAAGA
AGCCCATTGACTGGAAGGAGCTGTGAGTCTAGAACTAGTGGATCCCCCGGGCTGCAGGAATTGATGGCCG
CCACCGCGGT
